Addgene plasmid #107541: pTE3336
Purpose: Expresses Mb crRNA and human codon optimized MbCpf1(RR mutant) in mammalian cells.
Depositing lab: Ervin Welker. Depositing organization: HUN-REN Biological Research Centre Szeged (HUN-REN Szegedi Biológiai Kutatóközpont). Publication: Mb- and FnCpf1 nucleases are active in mammalian cells: activities and PAM preferences of four wild-type Cpf1 nucleases and of their altered PAM specificity variants. Toth E, Czene BC, Kulcsar PI, Krausz SL, Talas A, Nyeste A, Varga E, Huszar K, Weinhardt N, Ligeti Z, Borsy AE, Fodor E, Welker E. Nucleic Acids Res. 2018 Sep 20. pii: 5103950. doi: 10.1093/nar/gky815. PubMed 30239882.
Backbone
  Vector backbone: pcDNA3.1
  Backbone size w/o insert (bp): 4648
  Total vector size (bp): 9948
  Vector type: Mammalian Expression
  Selectable markers: Neomycin (select with G418)
Growth in bacteria
  Bacterial resistance: Ampicillin, 100 μg/mL
  Growth temperature: 37°C
  Growth strain: DH5alpha
  Copy number: High Copy
Gene/Insert 1
  Gene/Insert name: Mb crRNA (alt name: CRISPR RNA for Moraxella bovoculi Cpf1 nuclease)
  Insert size (bp): 48
  Promoter: human U6
  Cloning method: Unknown
  Sequencing primers: 5′ AAAACAGGAAGGCAAAATGC
Gene/Insert 2
  Gene/Insert name: hMbCpf1(RR mutant) (alt name: human codon optimized Moraxella bovoculi Cpf1 nuclease (RR mutant))
  Insert size (bp): 4257
  Mutation: N576R, K637R
  Promoter: CMV
  Tag / fusion protein: NLS (C terminal on insert); 3xHA (C terminal on insert)
  Cloning method: Unknown
  Sequencing primers: 5′ CGCAAATGGGCGGTAGGCGTG; 3′ TAGAAGGCACAGTCGAGG
Terms and licenses: Academic/Nonprofit Terms; Industry Terms: Not Available to Industry
How to cite: pTE3336 was a gift from Ervin Welker (Addgene plasmid # 107541 ; http://n2t.net/addgene:107541 ; RRID:Addgene_107541)
