[The description below was written by a language model from this plasmid's Addgene catalogue record and pLannotate feature annotations shown in this document.]
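Description:
pTE3336 is a mammalian expression plasmid of about 9.9 kb, built on the pcDNA3.1 backbone, that delivers both components of a Cpf1 (Cas12a) genome-editing system from one vector. It is propagated in E. coli through a high-copy ColE1/pUC-type origin with ampicillin selection (AmpR under its own bla promoter), and it also carries an f1 phage origin. For selection in mammalian cells, an SV40 early promoter drives a neomycin phosphotransferase gene terminated by an SV40 poly(A) signal, which confers G418 resistance.

The payload consists of two divergently oriented transcription units. On the reverse strand, a human U6 RNA polymerase III promoter drives a short (48 bp) crRNA cassette for the Moraxella bovoculi Cpf1 nuclease; the record does not state which target spacer, if any, is present. On the forward strand, the CMV enhancer and promoter drive a human codon-optimized MbCpf1 coding sequence carrying the N576R and K637R substitutions (the "RR" variant). The nuclease is fused at its C terminus to a bipartite nucleoplasmin nuclear localization signal, for nuclear import, and a 3xHA epitope tag, for detection, and the unit ends in a bGH polyadenylation signal. A T7 promoter lies just upstream of the coding region. The automated annotation does not label the nuclease open reading frame itself, and its small hits to SUMO3, an HIV-1 LTR, ble and lacI are short fragments that are probably spurious matches or backbone remnants.

According to the associated publication title, the plasmid belongs to work on the activity and PAM preferences of Cpf1 nucleases and their altered-PAM-specificity variants in mammalian cells. It is suited to transfection-based editing or PAM-profiling experiments with the RR variant.
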