Features (pLannotate 1.2.2; 23 found; start..end, strand, type, name):
     28..80      -  misc_feature   bom (fragment): basis of mobility region from pBR322
    228..468     -  promoter       U6 promoter: RNA polymerase III promoter for human U6 snRNA
    521..900     +  enhancer       CMV enhancer: human cytomegalovirus immediate early enhancer
    901..1104    +  promoter       CMV promoter: human cytomegalovirus (CMV) immediate early promoter
   1100..1133    +  LTR            5' LTR (truncated) (fragment): truncated 5' long terminal repeat (LTR) from HIV-1
   1149..1167    +  promoter       T7 promoter: promoter for bacteriophage T7 RNA polymerase
   3403..3419    +  CDS            SUMO3 (fragment): human small ubiquitin-related modifier 3
   5334..5381    +  CDS            nucleoplasmin NLS: bipartite nuclear localization signal from nucleoplasmin
   5388..5468    +  CDS            3xHA: three tandem HA epitope tags
   5548..5772    +  polyA_signal   bGH poly(A) signal: bovine growth hormone polyadenylation signal
   5776..5797    +  promoter       SV40 promoter (fragment): SV40 enhancer and early promoter
   5818..6246    +  rep_origin     f1 ori (sequence partly withheld): f1 bacteriophage origin of replication; arrow indicates direction of (+) strand synthesis
   6260..6589    +  promoter       SV40 promoter: SV40 enhancer and early promoter
   6656..7447    +  CDS            neo: KKA2_KLEPN - Also known as kan, nptII. Experimental evidence at protein level: Swiss-Prot protein existence level 1. Resistance to kanamycin, neomycin, paromomycin, ribostamycin, butirosin and gentamicin B. From Klebsiella pneumoniae.
   7471..7629    +  CDS            ble (fragment): BLE_KLEPN - Experimental evidence at protein level: Swiss-Prot protein existence level 1. Binding protein with a strong affinity to the bleomycin family of antibiotics. Binds to CL990; an antimitotic-antibiotic compound. From Klebsiella pneumoniae.
   7624..7745    +  polyA_signal   SV40 poly(A) signal: SV40 polyadenylation signal
   7818..7834    -  protein_bind   lac operator: The lac repressor binds to the lac operator to inhibit transcription in E. coli. This inhibition can be relieved by adding lactose or isopropyl-β-D-thiogalactopyranoside (IPTG). lac repressor encoded by lacI
   7842..7872    -  promoter       lac promoter: promoter for the E. coli lac operon
   7887..7908    -  protein_bind   CAP binding site: CAP binding activates transcription in the presence of cAMP. E. coli catabolite activator protein
   7921..8013    -  CDS            lacI (fragment): lac repressor; lacI; The lac repressor binds to the lac operator to inhibit transcription in E. coli. This inhibition can be relieved by adding lactose or isopropyl-β-D-thiogalactopyranoside (IPTG).
   8196..8784    -  rep_origin     ori: high-copy-number ColE1/pMB1/pBR322/pUC origin of replication
   8955..9815    -  CDS            AmpR: β-lactamase; bla; confers resistance to ampicillin, carbenicillin, and related antibiotics
   9816..9920    -  promoter       AmpR promoter: bla
>Addgene plasmid #107541 | pTE3336 | addgene full sequence | sequence record 207245 | Addgene NGS Result
GACGGATCGGGAGATCTCCCGATCCCCTATGGTGCACTCTCAGTACAATCTGCTCTGATGCCGCATAGTT
AAGCCAGTATCTGCTCCCTGCTTGTGTGTTGGAGGTCGCTGAGTAGTGCGCGAGCAAAATTTAAGCTACA
ACAAGGCAAGGCTTGACCGACAATTGCGTACAAAAAAGGAGACGTTCGAACGTCTCCATCTACAAACAGT
AGAAATTTCGGTGTTTCGTCCTTTCCACAAGATATATAAAGCCAAGAAATCGAAATACTTTCAAGTTACG
GTAAGCATATGATAGTCCATTTTAAAACATAATTTTAAAACTGCAAACTACCCAAGAAATTATTACTTTC
TACGTCACGTATTTTGTACTAATATCTTTGTGTTTACAGTCAAATTAATTCTAATTATCTCTCTAACAGC
CTTGTATCGTATATGCAAATATGAAGGAATCATGGGAAATAGGCCCTCTTCCTGCCCGACCTTAGATCCG
AATCCATATCGATATGCTAGTTGGCGCGTTGACATTGATTATTGACTAGTTATTAATAGTAATCAATTAC
GGGGTCATTAGTTCATAGCCCATATATGGAGTTCCGCGTTACATAACTTACGGTAAATGGCCCGCCTGGC
TGACCGCCCAACGACCCCCGCCCATTGACGTCAATAATGACGTATGTTCCCATAGTAACGCCAATAGGGA
CTTTCCATTGACGTCAATGGGTGGAGTATTTACGGTAAACTGCCCACTTGGCAGTACATCAAGTGTATCA
TATGCCAAGTACGCCCCCTATTGACGTCAATGACGGTAAATGGCCCGCCTGGCATTATGCCCAGTACATG
ACCTTATGGGACTTTCCTACTTGGCAGTACATCTACGTATTAGTCATCGCTATTACCATGGTGATGCGGT
TTTGGCAGTACATCAATGGGCGTGGATAGCGGTTTGACTCACGGGGATTTCCAAGTCTCCACCCCATTGA
CGTCAATGGGAGTTTGTTTTGGCACCAAAATCAACGGGACTTTCCAAAATGTCGTAACAACTCCGCCCCA
TTGACGCAAATGGGCGGTAGGCGTGTACGGTGGGAGGTCTATATAAGCAGAGCTCTCTGGCTAACTAGAG
AACCCACTGCTTACTGGCTTATCGAAATTAATACGACTCACTATAGGGAGACCCAAGCTGGCTAGCGTTT
AAACTTAAGCTTGGTACCGCCACCATGCTGTTCCAGGACTTTACCCACCTGTATCCACTGTCCAAGACAG
TGAGATTTGAGCTGAAGCCCATCGATAGGACCCTGGAGCACATCCACGCCAAGAACTTCCTGTCTCAGGA
CGAGACAATGGCCGATATGCACCAGAAGGTGAAAGTGATCCTGGACGATTACCACCGCGACTTCATCGCC
GATATGATGGGCGAGGTGAAGCTGACCAAGCTGGCCGAGTTCTATGACGTGTACCTGAAGTTTCGGAAGA
ACCCAAAGGACGATGAGCTGCAGAAGCAGCTGAAGGATCTGCAGGCCGTGCTGAGAAAGGAGATCGTGAA
GCCCATCGGCAATGGCGGCAAGTATAAGGCCGGCTACGACAGGCTGTTCGGCGCCAAGCTGTTTAAGGAC
GGCAAGGAGCTGGGCGATCTGGCCAAGTTCGTGATCGCACAGGAGGGAGAGAGCTCCCCAAAGCTGGCCC
ACCTGGCCCACTTCGAGAAGTTTTCCACCTATTTCACAGGCTTTCACGATAACCGGAAGAATATGTATTC
TGACGAGGATAAGCACACCGCCATCGCCTACCGCCTGATCCACGAGAACCTGCCCCGGTTTATCGACAAT
CTGCAGATCCTGACCACAATCAAGCAGAAGCACTCTGCCCTGTACGATCAGATCATCAACGAGCTGACCG
CCAGCGGCCTGGACGTGTCTCTGGCCAGCCACCTGGATGGCTATCACAAGCTGCTGACACAGGAGGGCAT
CACCGCCTACAATACACTGCTGGGAGGAATCTCCGGAGAGGCAGGCTCTCCTAAGATCCAGGGCATCAAC
GAGCTGATCAATTCTCACCACAACCAGCACTGCCACAAGAGCGAGAGAATCGCCAAGCTGAGGCCACTGC
ACAAGCAGATCCTGTCCGACGGCATGAGCGTGTCCTTCCTGCCCTCTAAGTTTGCCGACGATAGCGAGAT
GTGCCAGGCCGTGAACGAGTTCTATCGCCACTACGCCGACGTGTTCGCCAAGGTGCAGAGCCTGTTCGAC
GGCTTTGACGATCACCAGAAGGATGGCATCTACGTGGAGCACAAGAACCTGAATGAGCTGTCCAAGCAGG
CCTTCGGCGACTTTGCACTGCTGGGACGCGTGCTGGACGGATACTATGTGGATGTGGTGAATCCAGAGTT
CAACGAGCGGTTTGCCAAGGCCAAGACCGACAATGCCAAGGCCAAGCTGACAAAGGAGAAGGATAAGTTC
ATCAAGGGCGTGCACTCCCTGGCCTCTCTGGAGCAGGCCATCGAGCACTATACCGCAAGGCACGACGATG
AGAGCGTGCAGGCAGGCAAGCTGGGACAGTACTTCAAGCACGGCCTGGCCGGAGTGGACAACCCCATCCA
GAAGATCCACAACAATCACAGCACCATCAAGGGCTTTCTGGAGAGGGAGCGCCCTGCAGGAGAGAGAGCC
CTGCCAAAGATCAAGTCCGGCAAGAATCCTGAGATGACACAGCTGAGGCAGCTGAAGGAGCTGCTGGATA
ACGCCCTGAATGTGGCCCACTTCGCCAAGCTGCTGACCACAAAGACCACACTGGACAATCAGGATGGCAA
CTTCTATGGCGAGTTTGGCGTGCTGTACGACGAGCTGGCCAAGATCCCCACCCTGTATAACAAGGTGAGA
GATTACCTGAGCCAGAAGCCTTTCTCCACCGAGAAGTACAAGCTGAACTTTGGCAATCCAACACTGCTGA
GGGGCTGGGATCTGAACAAGGAGAAGGATAATTTCGGCGTGATCCTGCAGAAGGACGGCTGCTACTATCT
GGCCCTGCTGGACAAGGCCCACAAGAAGGTGTTTGATAACGCCCCTAATACAGGCAAGAGCATCTATCAG
AAGATGATCTATAAGTACCTGGAGGTGAGGAAGCAGTTCCCCCGGGTGTTCTTTTCCAAGGAGGCCATCG
CCATCAACTACCACCCTTCTAAGGAGCTGGTGGAGATCAAGGACAAGGGCCGGCAGAGATCCGACGATGA
GCGCCTGAAGCTGTATCGGTTTATCCTGGAGTGTCTGAAGATCCACCCTAAGTACGATAAGAAGTTCGAG
GGCGCCATCGGCGACATCCAGCTGTTTAAGAAGGATAAGAAGGGCAGAGAGGTGCCAATCAGCGAGAAGG
ACCTGTTCGATAAGATCAACGGCATCTTTTCTAGCAAGCCTAAGCTGGAGATGGAGGACTTCTTTATCGG
CGAGTTCAAGAGGTATAACCCAAGCCAGGACCTGGTGGATCAGTATAATATCTACAAGAAGATCGACTCC
AACGATAATCGCAAGAAGGAGAATTTCTACAACAATCACCCCAAGTTTAAGAAGGATCTGGTGCGGTACT
ATTACGAGTCTATGTGCAAGCACGAGGAGTGGGAGGAGAGCTTCGAGTTTTCCAAGAAGCTGCAGGACAT
CGGCTGTTACGTGGATGTGAACGAGCTGTTTACCGAGATCGAGACACGGAGACTGAATTATAAGATCTCC
TTCTGCAACATCAATGCCGACTACATCGATGAGCTGGTGGAGCAGGGCCAGCTGTATCTGTTCCAGATCT
ACAACAAGGACTTTTCCCCAAAGGCCCACGGCAAGCCCAATCTGCACACCCTGTACTTCAAGGCCCTGTT
TTCTGAGGACAACCTGGCCGATCCTATCTATAAGCTGAATGGCGAGGCCCAGATCTTCTACAGAAAGGCC
TCCCTGGACATGAACGAGACAACAATCCACAGGGCCGGCGAGGTGCTGGAGAACAAGAATCCCGATAATC
CTAAGAAGAGACAGTTCGTGTACGACATCATCAAGGATAAGAGGTACACACAGGACAAGTTCATGCTGCA
CGTGCCAATCACCATGAACTTTGGCGTGCAGGGCATGACAATCAAGGAGTTCAATAAGAAGGTGAACCAG
TCTATCCAGCAGTATGACGAGGTGAACGTGATCGGCATCGATCGGGGCGAGAGACACCTGCTGTACCTGA
CCGTGATCAATAGCAAGGGCGAGATCCTGGAGCAGTGTTCCCTGAACGACATCACCACAGCCTCTGCCAA
TGGCACACAGATGACCACACCTTACCACAAGATCCTGGATAAGAGGGAGATCGAGCGCCTGAACGCCCGG
GTGGGATGGGGCGAGATCGAGACAATCAAGGAGCTGAAGTCTGGCTATCTGAGCCACGTGGTGCACCAGA
TCAGCCAGCTGATGCTGAAGTACAACGCCATCGTGGTGCTGGAGGACCTGAATTTCGGCTTTAAGAGGGG
CCGCTTTAAGGTGGAGAAGCAGATCTATCAGAACTTCGAGAATGCCCTGATCAAGAAGCTGAACCACCTG
GTGCTGAAGGACAAGGCCGACGATGAGATCGGCTCTTACAAGAATGCCCTGCAGCTGACCAACAATTTCA
CAGATCTGAAGAGCATCGGCAAGCAGACCGGCTTCCTGTTTTATGTGCCCGCCTGGAACACCTCTAAGAT
CGACCCTGAGACAGGCTTTGTGGATCTGCTGAAGCCAAGATACGAGAACATCGCCCAGAGCCAGGCCTTC
TTTGGCAAGTTCGACAAGATCTGCTATAATGCCGACAAGGATTACTTCGAGTTTCACATCGACTACGCCA
AGTTTACCGATAAGGCCAAGAATAGCCGCCAGATCTGGACAATCTGTTCCCACGGCGACAAGCGGTACGT
GTACGATAAGACAGCCAACCAGAATAAGGGCGCCGCCAAGGGCATCAACGTGAATGATGAGCTGAAGTCC
CTGTTCGCCCGCCACCACATCAACGAGAAGCAGCCCAACCTGGTCATGGACATCTGCCAGAACAATGATA
AGGAGTTTCACAAGTCTCTGATGTACCTGCTGAAAACCCTGCTGGCCCTGCGGTACAGCAACGCCTCCTC
TGACGAGGATTTCATCCTGTCCCCCGTGGCAAACGACGAGGGCGTGTTCTTTAATAGCGCCCTGGCCGAC
GATACACAGCCTCAGAATGCCGATGCCAACGGCGCCTACCACATCGCCCTGAAGGGCCTGTGGCTGCTGA
ATGAGCTGAAGAACTCCGACGATCTGAACAAGGTGAAGCTGGCCATCGACAATCAGACCTGGCTGAATTT
CGCCCAGAACAGGAAAAGGCCGGCGGCCACGAAAAAGGCCGGCCAGGCAAAAAAGAAAAAGGGATCCTAC
CCATACGATGTTCCAGATTACGCTTATCCCTACGACGTGCCTGATTATGCATACCCATATGATGTCCCCG
ACTATGCCTAAGAATTCTGCAGATATCCAGCACAGTGGCGGCCGCTCGAGTCTAGAGGGCCCGTTTAAAC
CCGCTGATCAGCCTCGACTGTGCCTTCTAGTTGCCAGCCATCTGTTGTTTGCCCCTCCCCCGTGCCTTCC
TTGACCCTGGAAGGTGCCACTCCCACTGTCCTTTCCTAATAAAATGAGGAAATTGCATCGCATTGTCTGA
GTAGGTGTCATTCTATTCTGGGGGGTGGGGTGGGGCAGGACAGCAAGGGGGAGGATTGGGAAGACAATAG
CAGGCATGCTGGGGATGCGGTGGGCTCTATGGCTTCTGAGGCGGAAAGAACCAGCTGGGGCTCTAGGGGG
TATCCCC
[124 nt withheld, positions 5818-5941]
C
[91 nt withheld, positions 5943-6033]
A
[49 nt withheld, positions 6035-6083]
CCTTTGACGTTGGAGTCCACGTTCTTT
[37 nt withheld, positions 6111-6147]
ACCCTATCTCGGTCTATTCTTTTGATTTATAAGGGATTTTGCCGATTTCGGCCTATTGGTTAAAAAATGA
GCTGATTTAACAAAAATTTAACGCGAATTAATTCTGTGGAATGTGTGTCAGTTAGGGTGTGGAAAGTCCC
CAGGCTCCCCAGCAGGCAGAAGTATGCAAAGCATGCATCTCAATTAGTCAGCAACCAGGTGTGGAAAGTC
CCCAGGCTCCCCAGCAGGCAGAAGTATGCAAAGCATGCATCTCAATTAGTCAGCAACCATAGTCCCGCCC
CTAACTCCGCCCATCCCGCCCCTAACTCCGCCCAGTTCCGCCCATTCTCCGCCCCATGGCTGACTAATTT
TTTTTATTTATGCAGAGGCCGAGGCCGCCTCTGCCTCTGAGCTATTCCAGAAGTAGTGAGGAGGCTTTTT
TGGAGGCCTAGGCTTTTGCAAAAAGCTCCCGGGAGCTTGTATATCCATTTTCGGATCTGATCAAGAGACA
GGATGAGGATCGTTTCGCATGATTGAACAAGATGGATTGCACGCAGGTTCTCCGGCCGCTTGGGTGGAGA
GGCTATTCGGCTATGACTGGGCACAACAGACAATCGGCTGCTCTGATGCCGCCGTGTTCCGGCTGTCAGC
GCAGGGGCGCCCGGTTCTTTTTGTCAAGACCGACCTGTCCGGTGCCCTGAATGAACTGCAGGACGAGGCA
GCGCGGCTATCGTGGCTGGCCACGACGGGCGTTCCTTGCGCAGCTGTGCTCGACGTTGTCACTGAAGCGG
GAAGGGACTGGCTGCTATTGGGCGAAGTGCCGGGGCAGGATCTCCTGTCATCTCACCTTGCTCCTGCCGA
GAAAGTATCCATCATGGCTGATGCAATGCGGCGGCTGCATACGCTTGATCCGGCTACCTGCCCATTCGAC
CACCAAGCGAAACATCGCATCGAGCGAGCACGTACTCGGATGGAAGCCGGTCTTGTCGATCAGGATGATC
TGGACGAAGAGCATCAGGGGCTCGCGCCAGCCGAACTGTTCGCCAGGCTCAAGGCGCGCATGCCCGACGG
CGAGGATCTCGTCGTGACCCATGGCGATGCCTGCTTGCCGAATATCATGGTGGAAAATGGCCGCTTTTCT
GGATTCATCGACTGTGGCCGGCTGGGTGTGGCGGACCGCTATCAGGACATAGCGTTGGCTACCCGTGATA
TTGCTGAAGAGCTTGGCGGCGAATGGGCTGACCGCTTCCTCGTGCTTTACGGTATCGCCGCTCCCGATTC
GCAGCGCATCGCCTTCTATCGCCTTCTTGACGAGTTCTTCTGAGCGGGACTCTGGGGTTCGAAATGACCG
ACCAAGCGACGCCCAACCTGCCATCACGAGATTTCGATTCCACCGCCGCCTTCTATGAAAGGTTGGGCTT
CGGAATCGTTTTCCGGGACGCCGGCTGGATGATCCTCCAGCGCGGGGATCTCATGCTGGAGTTCTTCGCC
CACCCCAACTTGTTTATTGCAGCTTATAATGGTTACAAATAAAGCAATAGCATCACAAATTTCACAAATA
AAGCATTTTTTTCACTGCATTCTAGTTGTGGTTTGTCCAAACTCATCAATGTATCTTATCATGTCTGTAT
ACCGTCGACCTCTAGCTAGAGCTTGGCGTAATCATGGTCATAGCTGTTTCCTGTGTGAAATTGTTATCCG
CTCACAATTCCACACAACATACGAGCCGGAAGCATAAAGTGTAAAGCCTGGGGTGCCTAATGAGTGAGCT
AACTCACATTAATTGCGTTGCGCTCACTGCCCGCTTTCCAGTCGGGAAACCTGTCGTGCCAGCTGCATTA
ATGAATCGGCCAACGCGCGGGGAGAGGCGGTTTGCGTATTGGGCGCTCTTCCGCTTCCTCGCTCACTGAC
TCGCTGCGCTCGGTCGTTCGGCTGCGGCGAGCGGTATCAGCTCACTCAAAGGCGGTAATACGGTTATCCA
CAGAATCAGGGGATAACGCAGGAAAGAACATGTGAGCAAAAGGCCAGCAAAAGGCCAGGAACCGTAAAAA
GGCCGCGTTGCTGGCGTTTTTCCATAGGCTCCGCCCCCCTGACGAGCATCACAAAAATCGACGCTCAAGT
CAGAGGTGGCGAAACCCGACAGGACTATAAAGATACCAGGCGTTTCCCCCTGGAAGCTCCCTCGTGCGCT
CTCCTGTTCCGACCCTGCCGCTTACCGGATACCTGTCCGCCTTTCTCCCTTCGGGAAGCGTGGCGCTTTC
TCATAGCTCACGCTGTAGGTATCTCAGTTCGGTGTAGGTCGTTCGCTCCAAGCTGGGCTGTGTGCACGAA
CCCCCCGTTCAGCCCGACCTCTGCGCCTTATCCGGTAACTATCGTCTTGAGTCCAACCCGGTAAGACACG
ACTTATCGCCACTGGCAGCAGCCACTGGTAACAGGATTAGCAGAGCGAGGTATGTAGGCGGTGCTACAGA
GTTCTTGAAGTGGTGGCCTAACTACGGCTACACTAGAAGAACAGTATTTGGTATCTGCGCTCTGCTGAAG
CCAGTTACCTTCGGAAAAAGAGTTGGTAGCTCTTGATCCGGCAAACAAACCACCGCTGGTAGCGGTGGTT
TTTTTGTTTGCAAGCAGCAGATTACGCGCAGAAAAAAAGGATCTCAAGAAGATCCTTTGATCTTTTCTAC
GGGGTCTGACGCTCAGTGGAACGAAAACTCACGTTAAGGGATTTTGGTCATGAGATTATCAAAAAGGATC
TTCACCTAGATCCTTTTAAATTAAAAATGAAGTTTTAAATCAATCTAAAGTATATATGAGTAAACTTGGT
CTGACAGTTACCAATGCTTAATCAGTGAGGCACCTATCTCAGCGATCTGTCTATTTCGTTCATCCATAGT
TGCCTGACTCCCCGTCGTGTAGATAACTACGATACGGGAGGGCTTACCATCTGGCCCCAGTGCTGCAATG
ATACCGCGAGACCCACGCTCACCGGCTCCAGATTTATCAGCAATAAACCAGCCAGCCGGAAGGGCCGAGC
GCAGAAGTGGTCCTGCAACTTTATCCGCCTCCATCCAGTCTATTAATTGTTGCCGGGAAGCTAGAGTAAG
TAGTTCGCCAGTTAATAGTTTGCGCAACGTTGTTGCCATTGCTACAGGCATCGTGGTGTCACGCTCGTCG
TTTGGTATGGCTTCATTCAGCTCCGGTTCCCAACGATCAAGGCGAGTTACATGATCCCCCATGTTGTGCA
AAAAAGCGGTTAGCTCCTTCGGTCCTCCGATCGTTGTCAGAAGTAAGTTGGCCGCAGTGTTATCACTCAT
GGTTATGGCAGCACTGCATAATTCTCTTACTGTCATGCCATCCGTAAGATGCTTTTCTGTGACTGGTGAG
TACTCAACCAAGTCATTCTGAGAATAGTGTATGCGGCGACCGAGTTGCTCTTGCCCGGCGTCAATACGGG
ATAATACCGCGCCACATAGCAGAACTTTAAAAGTGCTCATCATTGGAAAACGTTCTTCGGGGCGAAAACT
CTCAAGGATCTTACCGCTGTTGAGATCCAGTTCGATGTAACCCACTCGTGCACCCAACTGATCTTCAGCA
TCTTTTACTTTCACCAGCGTTTCTGGGTGAGCAAAAACAGGAAGGCAAAATGCCGCAAAAAAGGGAATAA
GGGCGACACGGAAATGTTGAATACTCATACTCTTCCTTTTTCAATATTATTGAAGCATTTATCAGGGTTA
TTGTCTCATGAGCGGATACATATTTGAATGTATTTAGAAAAATAAACAAATAGGGGTTCCGCGCACATTT
CCCCGAAAAGTGCCACCTGACGTC
